>Addgene plasmid #190242 | pSelect-2 | addgene full sequence | sequence record 371948 | Addgene NGS Result
GAATTCTAAAGATCTTTGACAGCTAGCTCAGTCCTAGGTATAATACTAGTGCTGGCCTGGTTCACCACGC
GTTTTAGAGCTAGAAATAGCAAGTTAAAATAAGGCTAGTCCGTTATCAACTTGAAAAAGTGGCACCGAGT
CGGTGCTTTTTTTGAAGCTTGGGCCCGAACAAAAACTCATCTCAGAAGAGGATCTGAATAGCGCCGTCGA
CCATCATCATCATCATCATTGAGTTTAAACGGTCTCCAGCTTGGCTGTTTTGGCGGATGAGAGAAGATTT
TCAGCCTGATACAGATTAAATCAGAACGCAGAAGCGGTCTGATAAAACAGAATTTGCCTGGCGGCAGTAG
CGCGGTGGTCCCACCTGACCCCATGCCGAACTCAGAAGTGAAACGCCGTAGCGCCGATGGTAGTGTGGGG
TCTCCCCATGCGAGAGTAGGGAACTGCCAGGCATCAAATAAAACGAAAGGCTCAGTCGAAAGACTGGGCC
TTTCGTTTTATCTGTTGTTTGTCGGTGAACTGGATCCTTACTCGAGTCTAGACTGCAGGCTTCCTCGCTC
ACTGACTCGCTGCGCTCGGTCGTTCGGCTGCGGCGAGCGGTATCAGCTCACTCAAAGGCGGTAATACGGT
TATCCACAGAATCAGGGGATAACGCAGGAAAGAACATGTGAGCAAAAGGCCAGCAAAAGGCCAGGAACCG
TAAAAAGGCCGCGTTGCTGGCGTTTTTCCACAGGCTCCGCCCCCCTGACGAGCATCACAAAAATCGACGC
TCAAGTCAGAGGTGGCGAAACCCGACAGGACTATAAAGATACCAGGCGTTTCCCCCTGGAAGCTCCCTCG
TGCGCTCTCCTGTTCCGACCCTGCCGCTTACCGGATACCTGTCCGCCTTTCTCCCTTCGGGAAGCGTGGC
GCTTTCTCATAGCTCACGCTGTAGGTATCTCAGTTCGGTGTAGGTCGTTCGCTCCAAGCTGGGCTGTGTG
CACGAACCCCCCGTTCAGCCCGACCGCTGCGCCTTATCCGGTAACTATCGTCTTGAGTCCAACCCGGTAA
GACACGACTTATCGCCACTGGCAGCAGCCACTGGTAACAGGATTAGCAGAGCGAGGTATGTAGGCGGTGC
TACAGAGTTCTTGAAGTGGTGGCCTAACTACGGCTACACTAGAAGAACAGTATTTGGTATCTGCGCTCTG
CTGAAGCCAGTTACCTTCGGAAAAAGAGTTGGTAGCTCTTGATCCGGCAAACAAACCACCGCTGGTAGCG
GTGGTTTTTTTGTTTGCAAGCAGCAGATTACGCGCAGAAAAAAAGGATCTCAAGAAGATCCTTTGATCTT
TTCTACGGGGTCTGACGCTCAGTGGAACGAAAACTCACGTTAAGGGATTTTGGTCATGAGATTATCAAAA
AGGATCTTCACCTAGATCCTTTTAAATTAAAAATGAAGTTTTAAATCAATCTAAAGTATATATGAGTAAA
CTTGTACACTCCGCTAGCTATTTGTTTATTTTTCTAAATACATTCAAATATGTATCCGCTCATGAGACAA
TAACCCTGATAAATGCTTCAATAATATTGAAAAAGGAAGAGTATGAGGGAAGCGGTGATCGCCGAAGTAT
CGACTCAACTATCAGAGGTAGTTGGCGTCATCGAGCGCCATCTCGAACCGACGTTGCTGGCCGTACATTT
GTACGGCTCCGCAGTGGATGGCGGCCTGAAGCCACACAGTGATATTGATTTGCTGGTTACGGTGACCGTA
AGGCTTGATGAAACAACGCGGCGAGCTTTGATCAACGACCTTTTGGAAACTTCGGCTTCCCCTGGAGAGA
GCGAGATTCTCCGCGCTGTAGAAGTCACCATTGTTGTGCACGACGACATCATTCCGTGGCGTTATCCAGC
TAAGCGCGAACTGCAATTTGGAGAATGGCAGCGCAATGACATTCTTGCAGGTATCTTCGAGCCAGCCACG
ATCGACATTGATCTGGCTATCTTGCTGACAAAAGCAAGAGAACATAGCGTTGCCTTGGTAGGTCCAGCGG
CGGAGGAACTCTTTGATCCGGTTCCTGAACAGGATCTATTTGAGGCGCTAAATGAAACCTTAACGCTATG
GAACTCGCCGCCCGACTGGGCTGGCGATGAGCGAAATGTAGTGCTTACGTTGTCCCGCATTTGGTACAGC
GCAGTAACCGGCAAAATCGCGCCGAAGGATGTCGCTGCCGACTGGGCAATGGAGCGCCTGCCGGCCCAGT
ATCAGCCCGTCATACTTGAAGCTAGACAGGCTTATCTTGGACAAGAAGAAGATCGCTTGGCCTCGCGCGC
AGATCAGTTGGAAGAATTTGTCCACTACGTGAAAGGCGAGATCACCAAGGTAGTCGGCAAATAATGTCTA
ACAATTCGTTCAAGCCGAGGGGCCGCAAGATCCGGCCACGATGACCCGGTCGTCGGTTCAGGGCAGGGTC
GTTAAATAGCCGCTTATGTCTATTGCTGGTTTACCGGTTTATTGACTACCGGAAGCAGTGTGACCGTGTG
CTTCTCAAATGCCTGAGGTTACTAGTTTACCAATGCTTAATCAGTGAGGCACCTATCTCAGCGATCTGTC
TATTTCGTTCATCCATAGTTGCCTGACTCCCCGTCGTGTAGATAACTACGATACGGGAGGGCTTACCATC
TGGCCCCAGTGCTGCAATGATACCGCGAGACCCACGCTCACCGGCTCCAGATTTATCAGCAATAAACCAG
CCAGCCGGAAGGGCCGAGCGCAGAAGTGGTCCTGCAACTTTATCCGCCTCCATCCAGTCTATTAATTGTT
GCCGGGAAGCTAGAGTAAGTAGTTCGCCAGTTAATAGTTTGCGCAACGTTGTTGCCATTGCTGCAGGCAT
CGTGGTGTCACGCTCGTCGTTTGGTATGGCTTCATTCAGCTCCGGTTCCCAACGATCAAGGCGAGTTACA
TGATCCCCCATGTTGTGCAAAAAAGCGGTTAGCTCCTTCGGTCCTCCGATCGTTGTCAGAAGTAAGTTGG
CCGCAGTGTTATCACTCATGGTTATGGCAGCACTGCATAATTCTCTTACTGTCATGCCATCCGTAAGATG
CTTTTCTGTGACTGGTGAGTACTCAACCAAGTCATTCTGAGAATAGTGTATGCGGCGACCGAGTTGCTCT
TGCCCGGCGTCAACACGGGATAATACCGCGCCACATAGCAGAACTTTAAAAGTGCTCATCATTGGAAAAC
GTTCTTCGGGGCGAAAACTCTCAAGGATCTTACCGCTGTTGAGATCCAGTTCGATGTAACCCACTCGTGC
ACCCAACTGATCTTCAGCATCTTTTACTTTCACCAGCGTTTCTGGGTGAGCAAAAACAGGAAGGCAAAAT
GCCGCAAAAAAGGGAATAAGGGCGACACGGAAATGTTGAATACTCATGGATCCTTCCTCCTGTGTGAAAT
TGTTATCCGCTCACAATTCCACACATTATACGAGCCGATGATTAATTGTCAACAGGGGGATGGGGAGTAA
GCTTGGCCGGGCTCAGCACGTTACCGGACCAGAAGTTGCAAGATTCCGAATACCGCAAGCGACAGGCCGA
TCATCGTCGCGCTCCAGCGAAAGCGGTCCTCGCCGAAAATGACCCAGAGCGCTGCCGGCACCTGTCCTAC
GAGTTGCATGATAAAGAAGACAGTCATAAGTGCGGCGACGATAGTCATGCCCCGCGCCCACCGGAAGGAG
CTGACTGGGTTGAAGGCTCTCAAGGGCATCGGTCGAGATCCCGGTGCCTAATGAGTGAGCTAACTTACAT
TAATTGCGTTGCGCTCACTGCCCGCTTTCCAGTCGGGAAACCTGTCGTGCCAGCTGCATTAATGAATCGG
CCAACGCGCGGGGAGAGGCGGTTTGCGTATTGGGCGCCAGGGTGGTTTTTCTTTTCACCAGTGAGACGGG
CAACAGCTGATTGCCCTTCACCGCCTGGCCCTGAGAGAGTTGCAGCAAGCGGTCCACGCTGGTTTGCCCC
AGCAGGCGAAAATCCTGTTTGATGGTGGTTAACGGCGGGATATAACATGAGCTGTCTTCGGTATCGTCGT
ATCCCACTACCGAGATATCCGCACCAACGCGCAGCCCGGACTCGGTAATGGCGCGCATTGCGCCCAGCGC
CATCTGATCGTTGGCAACCAGCATCGCAGTGGGAACGATGCCCTCATTCAGCATTTGCATGGTTTGTTGA
AAACCGGACATGGCACTCCAGTCGCCTTCCCGTTCCGCTATCGGCTGAATTTGATTGCGAGTGAGATATT
TATGCCAGCCAGCCAGACGCAGACGCGCCGAGACAGAACTTAATGGGCCCGCTAACAGCGCGATTTGCTG
GTGACCCAATGCGACCAGATGCTCCACGCCCAGTCGCGTACCGTCTTCATGGGAGAAAATAATACTGTTG
ATGGGTGTCTGGTCAGAGACATCAAGAAATAACGCCGGAACATTAGTGCAGGCAGCTTCCACAGCAATGG
CATCCTGGTCATCCAGCGGATAGTTAATGATCAGCCCACTGACGCGTTGCGCGAGAAGATTGTGCACCGC
CGCTTTACAGGCTTCGACGCCGCTTCGTTCTACCATCGACACCACCACGCTGGCACCCAGTTGATCGGCG
CGAGATTTAATCGCCGCGACAATTTGCGACGGCGCGTGCAGGGCCAGACTGGAGGTGGCAACGCCAATCA
GCAACGACTGTTTGCCCGCCAGTTGTTGTGCCACGCGGTTGGGAATGTAATTCAGCTCCGCCATCGCCGC
TTCCACTTTTTCCCGCGTTTTCGCAGAAACGTGGCTGGCCTGGTTCACCACGCGGGAAACGGTCTGATAA
GAGACACCGGCATACTCTGCGACATCGTATAACGTTACTGGTTTCATATTCACCACCCTGAATTGACTCT
CTTCCGGGCGCTATCATGCCATACCGCGAAAGGTTTTGCGCCATTCGATGGTGTCCGGGATCTCGACGCT
CTCCCTTATGCGACTCCTGCATTAGGAAGCAGCCCAGTAGTAGGTTGAGGCCGTTGAGCACCGCCGCCGC
AAGGAATGGTGCATGCAAGGAGATGGCGCCCAACAGTCCCCCGGCCACGGGGCCTGCCACCATACCCACG
CCGAAACAAGCGCTCATGACATTTCCCCGAAAAGTGCCACCTGACGTCTAAGAAACCATTATTATCATGA
CATTAACCTATAAAAATAGGCGTATCACGAGGCAGAATTTCAGATAAAAAAAATCCTTAGCTTTCGCTAA
GGATGATTTCTG
Features (pLannotate 1.2.2; 17 found; start..end, strand, type, name):
     16..50      +  promoter       J23119(SpeI) promoter: bacterial promoter (Registry of Standard Biological Parts BBa J23119) modified to end with an SpeI site
     71..146     +  misc_RNA       gRNA scaffold: guide RNA scaffold for the Streptococcus pyogenes CRISPR/Cas9 system
    212..229     +  CDS            capTEV™ (fragment): composite tag for in vivo biotinylation, TEV protease cleavage, and 6xHis tagging
    336..451     +  ncRNA          5S rRNA: Accession: RF00001 - 5S ribosomal RNA
    455..501     +  terminator     rrnB T1 terminator: transcription terminator T1 from the E. coli rrnB gene
    725..1313    -  rep_origin     ori: high-copy-number ColE1/pMB1/pBR322/pUC origin of replication
   1491..1582    +  promoter       AmpR promoter: bla
   1583..2374    +  CDS            SmR: aminoglycoside adenylyltransferase (Murphy, 1985); aadA; confers resistance to spectinomycin and streptomycin
   2547..3407    -  CDS            AmpR: β-lactamase; bla; confers resistance to ampicillin, carbenicillin, and related antibiotics
   3430..3446    -  protein_bind   lac operator: The lac repressor binds to the lac operator to inhibit transcription in E. coli. This inhibition can be relieved by adding lactose or isopropyl-β-D-thiogalactopyranoside (IPTG). lac repressor encoded by lacI
   3454..3482    -  promoter       tac promoter: strong E. coli promoter; hybrid between the trp and lac UV5 promoters
   3537..3746    -  CDS            TcR (fragment): tetracycline efflux protein; tet; confers resistance to tetracycline
   3761..3782    -  protein_bind   CAP binding site: CAP binding activates transcription in the presence of cAMP. E. coli catabolite activator protein
   3798..4877    -  CDS            lacI: LACI_ECOLI - Experimental evidence at protein level: Swiss-Prot protein existence level 1. Repressor of the lactose operon. Binds allolactose as an inducer. From Escherichia coli (strain K12).
   4878..4955    -  promoter       lacI promoter: lacI
   4963..5129    -  CDS            TcR (fragment): tetracycline efflux protein; tet; confers resistance to tetracycline
   5217..5260    -  terminator     bacterial terminator: putative bacterial transcription terminator
