[The description below was written by a language model from this plasmid's Addgene catalogue record and pLannotate feature annotations shown in this document.]
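Description:
pSelect-2 is a 5,262 bp high-copy bacterial expression plasmid built on the pSKunk-BLA backbone and used as the reporter/selection component of an E. coli system for selecting dCas9 activity. It replicates from a ColE1/pUC-type origin and is maintained with spectinomycin through an aadA (SmR) aminoglycoside adenylyltransferase gene driven by the AmpR (bla) promoter.

The plasmid carries three functional modules. First, a constitutive J23119 promoter drives a single guide RNA consisting of a spacer directed against lacI fused to the Streptococcus pyogenes gRNA scaffold, followed by rrnB-derived sequence including the T1 terminator. Second, the E. coli lacI gene is expressed from its own lacI promoter. Third, a β-lactamase (bla) coding sequence sits downstream of a tac promoter and lac operator, so its expression is under LacI control. From this layout and the stated purpose, the logic appears to be that LacI normally represses β-lactamase. When a functional dCas9, which is not encoded on this plasmid, is guided to lacI, repressor production falls and β-lactamase is derepressed. Resistance to ampicillin-class antibiotics would then give a positive selection for dCas9 binding activity, so the bla gene acts here as a selectable readout rather than as the maintenance marker.

The annotation also picks up short tetracycline-resistance fragments, a CAP binding site, a small capTEV-like fragment and a putative terminator. These look like backbone remnants or chance matches rather than functional parts. According to the record, the gRNA cassette, lacI and the backbone were each derived from earlier plasmids.
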