Addgene plasmid #190242: pSelect-2
Purpose: Encodes lacI-targeting gRNA for positive selection of dCas9 activity.
Depositing lab: Marc Ostermeier. Depositing organization: Johns Hopkins University and School of Medicine. Publication: A bacterial dual positive and negative selection system for dCas9 activity. Spisak S, O'Brien B, Ostermeier M. PLoS One. 2022 Jun 3;17(6):e0269270. doi: 10.1371/journal.pone.0269270. eCollection 2022. PubMed 35657952.
Backbone
  Vector backbone: pSKunk-BLA
  Total vector size (bp): 5262
  Vector type: Bacterial Expression
Growth in bacteria
  Bacterial resistance: Spectinomycin, 50 μg/mL
  Growth temperature: 37°C
  Growth strain: DH5alpha
  Copy number: High Copy
Gene/Insert
  Gene/Insert name: LacI
  gRNA/shRNA sequence: gctggcctggttcaccacgc
  Species: E. coli
Resource information
  A portion of this plasmid was derived from a plasmid made by: gRNA obtatined from pgRNA (Addgene #44251), LacI from pMJ842 (Addgene #39318), and backbone derived from pSKunk-BLA (Addgene #61531).
Terms and licenses: Academic/Nonprofit Terms; Industry Terms: Not Available to Industry
How to cite: pSelect-2 was a gift from Marc Ostermeier (Addgene plasmid # 190242 ; http://n2t.net/addgene:190242 ; RRID:Addgene_190242)
